Addgene plasmid #112615: pEHC
Purpose: promoterless expression plasmid driving multicistronic cassette H2BEmerald_p2A_HygroR_p2A_CreERt2
Depositing lab: Stefan Heller. Depositing organization: Stanford University. Publication: Fbxo2(VHC) mouse and embryonic stem cell reporter lines delineate in vitro-generated inner ear sensory epithelia cells and enable otic lineage selection and Cre-recombination. Hartman BH, Bscke R, Ellwanger DC, Keymeulen S, Scheibinger M, Heller S. Dev Biol. 2018 Sep 1. pii: S0012-1606(18)30499-8. doi: 10.1016/j.ydbio.2018.08.013. PubMed 30179592.
Backbone
  Vector backbone: promoterless backbone from pd2EGFP-1
  Backbone manufacturer: Clontech
  Backbone size w/o insert (bp): 3110
  Total vector size (bp): 8129
  Vector type: Mammalian Expression ; Promoterless vector, ready for promoter for mammalian expression
  Selectable markers: Hygromycin
Growth in bacteria
  Bacterial resistance: Kanamycin, 50 μg/mL
  Growth temperature: 37°C
  Growth strain: DH5alpha
  Copy number: High Copy
Gene/Insert 1
  Gene/Insert name: H2B-Emerald (alt name: HIST1H2BB, H2B.1, H2B/f, H2BFF, MGC119804)
  Species: H. sapiens (human); Aequorea victoria
  Insert size (bp): 1101
  GenBank ID: NM_021058
  Entrez Gene: H2BC3 (a.k.a. H2B.1, H2B/f, H2BFF, HIST1H2BB)
  Promoter: No Promoter
  Tag / fusion protein: Emerald (C terminal on insert)
  Cloning method: Gibson Cloning
  Sequencing primers: 5′ AAAGAATTCATGAGGCCGGCC; 3′ TGAAGTTAGTAGCTCCGCTTCC
Gene/Insert 2
  Gene/Insert name: Hygrophosphotransferase (alt names: HygroR; hygromycin-B)
  Species: Coccidioides posadasii C735 delta SOWgp
  Insert size (bp): 1023
  GenBank ID: XM_003071606
  Promoter: No Promoter
  Cloning method: Gibson Cloning
  Sequencing primers: 5′ atgaaaaagcctgaactcaccgc; 3′ ttcctttgccctcggacga
Gene/Insert 3
  Gene/Insert name: Cre-ERT2 fusion protein
  Species: Bacteriophage P1
  Insert size (bp): 1983
  Promoter: No Promoter
  Cloning method: Gibson Cloning
  Sequencing primers: 5′ ATGTCCAATTTACTGACCGTACA; 3′ TCAAGCTGTGGCAGGGAAACC
Resource information
  A portion of this plasmid was derived from a plasmid made by: H2B was cloned from Addgene plasmid 26750, Emerald was cloned from Addgene plasmid 53976, HygroR was cloned from Addgene plasmid 28226, CreERT2 and Rabbit betaglobin PolyA were cloned from Addgene plasmid 14797
Terms and licenses: Academic/Nonprofit Terms; Industry Terms: Not Available to Industry
Depositor comments: Promoterless multicistronic reporter plasmid containing H2BEmerald, HygroR, and CreERT2 in a single ORF with two P2A sequences.
How to cite: pEHC was a gift from Stefan Heller (Addgene plasmid # 112615 ; http://n2t.net/addgene:112615 ; RRID:Addgene_112615)
