[The description below was written by a language model from this plasmid's Addgene catalogue record and pLannotate feature annotations shown in this document.]
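Description:
pEHC is a promoterless mammalian expression plasmid built on the promoterless backbone of Clontech's pd2EGFP-1. It is designed to receive a promoter of interest upstream of a three-part reporter/selection/recombinase cassette. It replicates in E. coli at high copy from a ColE1/pUC-type origin and is selected with kanamycin. The Tn5 NeoR/KanR gene sits behind tandem bacterial (bla) and SV40 early promoters and ends in an HSV TK polyadenylation signal, so it could in principle also confer G418 resistance in mammalian cells, although the record lists only hygromycin as the mammalian marker. An f1 origin is also present, and a multiple cloning site lies just before the start of the cassette, where a promoter would be inserted. The catalogue size (8129 bp) and the sequenced record (8141 nt) differ slightly.

The payload is a single open reading frame with no promoter of its own. It encodes human histone H2B fused at its C terminus to the green fluorescent protein Emerald, followed by hygromycin phosphotransferase and then Cre-ERT2, with a P2A self-cleaving peptide sequence between each pair of coding units. A rabbit β-globin polyadenylation signal terminates the transcript. One transcript therefore yields three separate proteins: a chromatin-bound nuclear green label, a hygromycin resistance enzyme for enriching expressing cells, and a Cre recombinase fused to a mutated estrogen receptor ligand-binding domain, which makes recombination tamoxifen-dependent. Because all three depend on whichever promoter is added, the cassette reports, selects and enables inducible loxP recombination within a chosen lineage. The associated publication concerns Fbxo2 reporter mouse and embryonic stem cell lines used to mark and select otic sensory epithelial cells.
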