Features (pLannotate 1.2.2; 19 found; start..end, strand, type, name):
     28..404     +  CDS            H2B (fragment) (sequence withheld): human histone H2B; HIST1H2BJ
    412..1128    +  CDS            mEmerald: mEmerald is a basic (constitutively fluorescent) green fluorescent protein published in 1998, derived from Aequorea victoria. It is reported to be a very rapidly-maturing monomer with moderate acid sensitivity.
   1195..2217    +  CDS            hph: KHYB_ECOLX - Experimental evidence at protein level: Swiss-Prot protein existence level 1. The aminoglycoside phosphotransferases achieve inactivation of their antibiotic substrates by phosphorylation. Only phosphorylates hygromycin and closely related compounds such as demethyl analogs and destomycin. From Escherichia coli.
   2287..3315    +  CDS            cre: RECR_BPP1 - Experimental evidence at protein level: Swiss-Prot protein existence level 1. Catalyzes site-specific recombination between two 34-base- pair LOXP sites. Its role is to maintain the phage genome as a monomeric unit-copy plasmid in the lysogenic state. From Escherichia phage P1 (Bacteriophage P1).
   3328..4263    +  CDS            ERT2: mutated ligand-binding domain of the human estrogen receptor (Feil et al., 1997)
   4280..4351    +  CDS            HBB (fragment): HBB_PONPY - Experimental evidence at transcript level: Swiss-Prot protein existence level 2. Involved in oxygen transport from the lung to the various peripheral tissues. From Pongo pygmaeus (Bornean orangutan).
   4422..4477    +  polyA_signal   β-globin poly(A) signal: rabbit β-globin polyadenylation signal (Gil and Proudfoot, 1987)
   4862..4878    -  protein_bind   lac operator: The lac repressor binds to the lac operator to inhibit transcription in E. coli. This inhibition can be relieved by adding lactose or isopropyl-β-D-thiogalactopyranoside (IPTG). lac repressor encoded by lacI
   4886..4916    -  promoter       lac promoter: promoter for the E. coli lac operon
   4938..4957    +  polyA_signal   SV40 poly(A) signal (fragment): SV40 polyadenylation signal
   4991..5419    -  rep_origin     f1 ori (sequence partly withheld): f1 bacteriophage origin of replication; arrow indicates direction of (+) strand synthesis
   5446..5550    +  promoter       AmpR promoter: bla
   5552..5909    +  promoter       SV40 promoter: SV40 enhancer and early promoter
   5944..6738    +  CDS            NeoR/KanR: aminoglycoside phosphotransferase from Tn5; aph(3')-II (or nptII); confers resistance to neomycin, kanamycin, and G418 (Geneticin®)
   6759..6911    +  CDS            ble (fragment): BLE_KLEPN - Experimental evidence at protein level: Swiss-Prot protein existence level 1. Binding protein with a strong affinity to the bleomycin family of antibiotics. Binds to CL990; an antimitotic-antibiotic compound. From Klebsiella pneumoniae.
   6970..7017    +  polyA_signal   HSV TK poly(A) signal: herpes simplex virus thymidine kinase polyadenylation signal (Cole and Stacy, 1985)
   7108..7124    -  polyA_signal   bGH poly(A) signal (fragment): bovine growth hormone polyadenylation signal
   7346..7934    +  rep_origin     ori: high-copy-number ColE1/pMB1/pBR322/pUC origin of replication
   8060..8137    +  misc_feature   MCS: multiple cloning site
>Addgene plasmid #112615 | pEHC | addgene full sequence | sequence record 226350 | Addgene NGS Result
GGCAAAGAATTCATGAGGCCGGCCACC
[378 nt withheld, positions 28-405]
TCCACCATGGTGAGCAAGGGCGAGGAGCTGTTCACCGGGGTGGTGCCCATCCTGGTCGAGCTGGACGGCG
ACGTAAACGGCCACAAGTTCAGCGTGTCCGGCGAGGGCGAGGGCGATGCCACCTACGGCAAGCTGACCCT
GAAGTTCATCTGCACCACCGGCAAGCTGCCCGTGCCCTGGCCCACCCTCGTGACCACCTTGACCTACGGC
GTGCAGTGCTTCGCCCGCTACCCCGACCACATGAAGCAGCACGACTTCTTCAAGTCCGCCATGCCCGAAG
GCTACGTCCAGGAGCGCACCATCTTCTTCAAGGACGACGGCAACTACAAGACCCGCGCCGAGGTGAAGTT
CGAGGGCGACACCCTGGTGAACCGCATCGAGCTGAAGGGCATCGACTTCAAGGAGGACGGCAACATCCTG
GGGCACAAGCTGGAGTACAACTACAACAGCCACAAGGTCTATATCACCGCCGACAAGCAGAAGAACGGCA
TCAAGGTGAACTTCAAGACCCGCCACAACATCGAGGACGGCAGCGTGCAGCTCGCCGACCACTACCAGCA
GAACACCCCCATCGGCGACGGCCCCGTGCTGCTGCCCGACAACCACTACCTGAGCACCCAGTCCAAGCTG
AGCAAAGACCCCAACGAGAAGCGCGATCACATGGTCCTGCTGGAGTTCGTGACCGCCGCCGGGATCACTC
TCGGCATGGACGAGCTGTACAAGGGAAGCGGAGCTACTAACTTCAGCCTGCTGAAGCAGGCTGGAGACGT
GGAGGAGAACCCTGGACCTATGAAAAAGCCTGAACTCACCGCGACGTCTGTCGAGAAGTTTCTGATCGAA
AAGTTCGACAGCGTCTCCGACCTGATGCAGCTCTCGGAGGGCGAAGAATCTCGTGCTTTCAGCTTCGATG
TAGGAGGGCGTGGATATGTCCTGCGGGTAAATAGCTGCGCCGATGGTTTCTACAAAGATCGTTATGTTTA
TCGGCACTTTGCATCGGCCGCGCTCCCGATTCCGGAAGTGCTTGACATTGGGGAATTCAGCGAGAGCCTG
ACCTATTGCATCTCCCGCCGTGCACAGGGTGTCACGTTGCAAGACCTGCCTGAAACCGAACTGCCCGCTG
TTCTGCAGCCGGTCGCGGAGGCCATGGATGCGATCGCTGCGGCCGATCTTAGCCAGACGAGCGGGTTCGG
CCCATTCGGACCGCAAGGAATCGGTCAATACACTACATGGCGTGATTTCATATGCGCGATTGCTGATCCC
CATGTGTATCACTGGCAAACTGTGATGGACGACACCGTCAGTGCGTCCGTCGCGCAGGCTCTCGATGAGC
TGATGCTTTGGGCCGAGGACTGCCCCGAAGTCCGGCACCTCGTGCACGCGGATTTCGGCTCCAACAATGT
CCTGACGGACAATGGCCGCATAACAGCGGTCATTGACTGGAGCGAGGCGATGTTCGGGGATTCCCAATAC
GAGGTCGCCAACATCTTCTTCTGGAGGCCGTGGTTGGCTTGTATGGAGCAGCAGACGCGCTACTTCGAGC
GGAGGCATCCGGAGCTTGCAGGATCGCCGCGGCTCCGGGCGTATATGCTCCGCATTGGTCTTGACCAACT
CTATCAGAGCTTGGTTGACGGCAATTTCGATGATGCAGCTTGGGCGCAGGGTCGATGCGACGCAATCGTC
CGATCCGGAGCCGGGACTGTCGGGCGTACACAAATCGCCCGCAGAAGCGCGGCCGTCTGGACCGATGGCT
GTGTAGAAGTACTCGCCGATAGTGGAAACCGACGCCCCAGCACTCGTCCGAGGGCAAAGGAACGCGGCTC
CGGCGCAACAAATTTCTCTCTCCTCAAACAAGCAGGCGATGTTGAAGAAAATCCCGGGCCCATGTCCAAT
TTACTGACCGTACACCAAAATTTGCCTGCATTACCGGTCGATGCAACGAGTGATGAGGTTCGCAAGAACC
TGATGGACATGTTCAGGGATCGCCAGGCGTTTTCTGAGCATACCTGGAAAATGCTTCTGTCCGTTTGCCG
GTCGTGGGCGGCATGGTGCAAGTTGAATAACCGGAAATGGTTTCCCGCAGAACCTGAAGATGTTCGCGAT
TATCTTCTATATCTTCAGGCGCGCGGTCTGGCAGTAAAAACTATCCAGCAACATTTGGGCCAGCTAAACA
TGCTTCATCGTCGGTCCGGGCTGCCACGACCAAGTGACAGCAATGCTGTTTCACTGGTTATGCGGCGGAT
CCGAAAAGAAAACGTTGATGCCGGTGAACGTGCAAAACAGGCTCTAGCGTTCGAACGCACTGATTTCGAC
CAGGTTCGTTCACTCATGGAAAATAGCGATCGCTGCCAGGATATACGTAATCTGGCATTTCTGGGGATTG
CTTATAACACCCTGTTACGTATAGCCGAAATTGCCAGGATCAGGGTTAAAGATATCTCACGTACTGACGG
TGGGAGAATGTTAATCCATATTGGCAGAACGAAAACGCTGGTTAGCACCGCAGGTGTAGAGAAGGCACTT
AGCCTGGGGGTAACTAAACTGGTCGAGCGATGGATTTCCGTCTCTGGTGTAGCTGATGATCCGAATAACT
ACCTGTTTTGCCGGGTCAGAAAAAATGGTGTTGCCGCGCCATCTGCCACCAGCCAGCTATCAACTCGCGC
CCTGGAAGGGATTTTTGAAGCAACTCATCGATTGATTTACGGCGCTAAGGATGACTCTGGTCAGAGATAC
CTGGCCTGGTCTGGACACAGTGCCCGTGTCGGAGCCGCGCGAGATATGGCCCGCGCTGGAGTTTCAATAC
CGGAGATCATGCAAGCTGGTGGCTGGACCAATGTAAATATTGTCATGAACTATATCCGTAACCTGGATAG
TGAAACAGGGGCAATGGTGCGCCTGCTGGAAGATGGCGATCTCGAGCCATCTGCTGGAGACATGAGAGCT
GCCAACCTTTGGCCAAGCCCGCTCATGATCAAACGCTCTAAGAAGAACAGCCTGGCCTTGTCCCTGACGG
CCGACCAGATGGTCAGTGCCTTGTTGGATGCTGAGCCCCCCATACTCTATTCCGAGTATGATCCTACCAG
ACCCTTCAGTGAAGCTTCGATGATGGGCTTACTGACCAACCTGGCAGACAGGGAGCTGGTTCACATGATC
AACTGGGCGAAGAGGGTGCCAGGCTTTGTGGATTTGACCCTCCATGATCAGGTCCACCTTCTAGAATGTG
CCTGGCTAGAGATCCTGATGATTGGTCTCGTCTGGCGCTCCATGGAGCACCCAGTGAAGCTACTGTTTGC
TCCTAACTTGCTCTTGGACAGGAACCAGGGAAAATGTGTAGAGGGCATGGTGGAGATCTTCGACATGCTG
CTGGCTACATCATCTCGGTTCCGCATGATGAATCTGCAGGGAGAGGAGTTTGTGTGCCTCAAATCTATTA
TTTTGCTTAATTCTGGAGTGTACACATTTCTGTCCAGCACCCTGAAGTCTCTGGAAGAGAAGGACCATAT
CCACCGAGTCCTGGACAAGATCACAGACACTTTGATCCACCTGATGGCCAAGGCAGGCCTGACCCTGCAG
CAGCAGCACCAGCGGCTGGCCCAGCTCCTCCTCATCCTCTCCCACATCAGGCACATGAGTAACAAAGGCA
TGGAGCATCTGTACAGCATGAAGTGCAAGAACGTGGTGCCCCTCTATGACCTGCTGCTGGAGGCGGCGGA
CGCCCACCGCCTACATGCGCCCACTAGCCGTGGAGGGGCATCCGTGGAGGAGACGGACCAAAGCCACTTG
GCCACTGCGGGCTCTACTTCATCGCATTCCTTGCAAAAGTATTACATCACGGGGGAGGCAGAGGGTTTCC
CTGCCACAGCTTGATAGCGGCCGCACTCCTCAGGTGCAGGCTGCCTATCAGAAGGTGGTGGCTGGTGTGG
CCAATGCCCTGGCTCACAAATACCACTGAGATCTTTTTCCCTCTGCCAAAAATTATGGGGACATCATGAA
GCCCCTTGAGCATCTGACTTCTGGCTAATAAAGGAAATTTATTTTCATTGCAATAGTGTGTTGGAATTTT
TTGTGTCTCTCACTCGGAAGGACATATGGGAGGGCAAATCATTTAAAACATCAGAATGAGTATTTGGTTT
AGAGTTTGGCAACATATGCCCATATGCTGGCTGCCATGAACAAAGGTTGGCTATAAAGAGGTCATCAGTA
TATGAAACAGCCCCCTGCTGTCCATTCCTTATTCCATAGAAAAGCCTTGACTTGAGGTTAGATTTTTTTT
ATATTTTGTTTTGTGTTATTTTTTTCTTTAACATCCCTAAAATTTTCCTTACATGTTTTACTAGCCAGAT
TTTTCCTCCTCTCCTGACTACTCCCAGTCATAGCTGTCCCTCTTCTCTTATGGAGATCCCTCGACCTGCA
GCCCAAGCTTGGCGTAATCATGGTCATAGCTGTTTCCTGTGTGAAATTGTTATCCGCTCACAATTCCACA
CAACATACGAGCCGGATGCATAAAGTGTAAAGCCTGGGGTGCCTAATGAGTGAAACTCATCAATGTATCT
TAAGGCGTAAATTGTAAGCGTTAATATTTTGTTAAAATTCGCGTTAAATTTTTGTTAAATCAGCTCATTT
TTTAACCAATAGGCCGAAATCGGCAAAATCCCTTATAAATCAAAAGAATAGACCGAGATAGGGT
[37 nt withheld, positions 5090-5126]
AAAGAACGTGGACTCCAACGTCAAAGG
[49 nt withheld, positions 5154-5202]
T
[91 nt withheld, positions 5204-5294]
G
[124 nt withheld, positions 5296-5419]
CAGGTGGCACTTTTCGGGGAAATGTGCGCGGAACCCCTATTTGTTTATTTTTCTAAATACATTCAAATAT
GTATCCGCTCATGAGACAATAACCCTGATAAATGCTTCAATAATATTGAAAAAGGAAGAGTCCTGAGGCG
GAAAGAACCAGCTGTGGAATGTGTGTCAGTTAGGGTGTGGAAAGTCCCCAGGCTCCCCAGCAGGCAGAAG
TATGCAAAGCATGCATCTCAATTAGTCAGCAACCAGGTGTGGAAAGTCCCCAGGCTCCCCAGCAGGCAGA
AGTATGCAAAGCATGCATCTCAATTAGTCAGCAACCATAGTCCCGCCCCTAACTCCGCCCATCCCGCCCC
TAACTCCGCCCAGTTCCGCCCATTCTCCGCCCCATGGCTGACTAATTTTTTTTATTTATGCAGAGGCCGA
GGCCGCCTCGGCCTCTGAGCTATTCCAGAAGTAGTGAGGAGGCTTTTTTGGAGGCCTAGGCTTTTGCAAA
GATCGATCAAGAGACAGGATGAGGATCGTTTCGCATGATTGAACAAGATGGATTGCACGCAGGTTCTCCG
GCCGCTTGGGTGGAGAGGCTATTCGGCTATGACTGGGCACAACAGACAATCGGCTGCTCTGATGCCGCCG
TGTTCCGGCTGTCAGCGCAGGGGCGCCCGGTTCTTTTTGTCAAGACCGACCTGTCCGGTGCCCTGAATGA
ACTGCAAGACGAGGCAGCGCGGCTATCGTGGCTGGCCACGACGGGCGTTCCTTGCGCAGCTGTGCTCGAC
GTTGTCACTGAAGCGGGAAGGGACTGGCTGCTATTGGGCGAAGTGCCGGGGCAGGATCTCCTGTCATCTC
ACCTTGCTCCTGCCGAGAAAGTATCCATCATGGCTGATGCAATGCGGCGGCTGCATACGCTTGATCCGGC
TACCTGCCCATTCGACCACCAAGCGAAACATCGCATCGAGCGAGCACGTACTCGGATGGAAGCCGGTCTT
GTCGATCAGGATGATCTGGACGAAGAGCATCAGGGGCTCGCGCCAGCCGAACTGTTCGCCAGGCTCAAGG
CGAGCATGCCCGACGGCGAGGATCTCGTCGTGACCCATGGCGATGCCTGCTTGCCGAATATCATGGTGGA
AAATGGCCGCTTTTCTGGATTCATCGACTGTGGCCGGCTGGGTGTGGCGGACCGCTATCAGGACATAGCG
TTGGCTACCCGTGATATTGCTGAAGAGCTTGGCGGCGAATGGGCTGACCGCTTCCTCGTGCTTTACGGTA
TCGCCGCTCCCGATTCGCAGCGCATCGCCTTCTATCGCCTTCTTGACGAGTTCTTCTGAGCGGGACTCTG
GGGTTCGAAATGACCGACCAAGCGACGCCCAACCTGCCATCACGAGATTTCGATTCCACCGCCGCCTTCT
ATGAAAGGTTGGGCTTCGGAATCGTTTTCCGGGACGCCGGCTGGATGATCCTCCAGCGCGGGGATCTCAT
GCTGGAGTTCTTCGCCCACCCTAGGGGGAGGCTAACTGAAACACGGAAGGAGACAATACCGGAAGGAACC
CGCGCTATGACGGCAATAAAAAGACAGAATAAAACGCACGGTGTTGGGTCGTTTGTTCATAAACGCGGGG
TTCGGTCCCAGGGCTGGCACTCTGTCGATACCCCACCGAGACCCCATTGGGGCCAATACGCCCGCGTTTC
TTCCTTTTCCCCACCCCACCCCCCAAGTTCGGGTGAAGGCCCAGGGCTCGCAGCCAACGTCGGGGCGGCA
GGCCCTGCCATAGCCTCAGGTTACTCATATATACTTTAGATTGATTTAAAACTTCATTTTTAATTTAAAA
GGATCTAGGTGAAGATCCTTTTTGATAATCTCATGACCAAAATCCCTTAACGTGAGTTTTCGTTCCACTG
AGCGTCAGACCCCGTAGAAAAGATCAAAGGATCTTCTTGAGATCCTTTTTTTCTGCGCGTAATCTGCTGC
TTGCAAACAAAAAAACCACCGCTACCAGCGGTGGTTTGTTTGCCGGATCAAGAGCTACCAACTCTTTTTC
CGAAGGTAACTGGCTTCAGCAGAGCGCAGATACCAAATACTGTTCTTCTAGTGTAGCCGTAGTTAGGCCA
CCACTTCAAGAACTCTGTAGCACCGCCTACATACCTCGCTCTGCTAATCCTGTTACCAGTGGCTGCTGCC
AGTGGCGATAAGTCGTGTCTTACCGGGTTGGACTCAAGACGATAGTTACCGGATAAGGCGCAGCGGTCGG
GCTGAACGGGGGGTTCGTGCACACAGCCCAGCTTGGAGCGAACGACCTACACCGAACTGAGATACCTACA
GCGTGAGCTATGAGAAAGCGCCACGCTTCCCGAAGGGAGAAAGGCGGACAGGTATCCGGTAAGCGGCAGG
GTCGGAACAGGAGAGCGCACGAGGGAGCTTCCAGGGGGAAACGCCTGGTATCTTTATAGTCCTGTCGGGT
TTCGCCACCTCTGACTTGAGCGTCGATTTTTGTGATGCTCGTCAGGGGGGCGGAGCCTATGGAAAAACGC
CAGCAACGCGGCCTTTTTACGGTTCCTGGCCTTTTGCTGGCCTTTTGCTCACATGTTCTTTCCTGCGTTA
TCCCCTGATTCTGTGGATAACCGTATTACCGCCATGCATTAGTTATTACTAGCGCTACCGGACTCAGATC
TCGAGCTCAAGCTTCGAATTCTGCAGTCGACGGTACCGCGGGCCCGGGATCCACCGGTCGCC
